>Addgene plasmid #170397 | pBEL2120 | addgene full sequence | sequence record 333946 | Addgene NGS Result
CTAGTGTAGCCGTAGTTAGGCCACCACTTCAAGAACTCTGTAGCACCGCCTACATACCTCGCTCTGCTAA
TCCTGTTACCAGTGGCTGCTGCCAGTGGCGATAAGTCGTGTCTTACCGGGTTGGACTCAAGACGATAGTT
ACCGGATAAGGCGCAGCGGTCGGGCTGAACGGGGGGTTCGTGCACACAGCCCAGCTTGGAGCGAACGACC
TACACCGAACTGAGATACCTACAGCGTGAGCTATGAGAAAGCGCCACGCTTCCCGAAGGGAGAAAGGCGG
ACAGGTATCCGGTAAGCGGCAGGGTCGGAACAGGAGAGCGCACGAGGGAGCTTCCAGGGGGAAACGCCTG
GTATCTTTATAGTCCTGTCGGGTTTCGCCACCTCTGACTTGAGCGTCGATTTTTGTGATGCTCGTCAGGG
GGGCGGAGCCTATGGAAAAACGCCAGCAACGCGGCCTTTTTACGGTTCCTGGCCTTTTGCTGGCCTTTTG
CTCACATGTTCTTTCCTGCGTTATCCCCTGATTCTGTGGATAACCGTATTACCGCCTTTGAGTGAGCTGA
TACCGCTCGCCGCAGCCGAACGACCGAGCGCAGCGAGTCAGTGAGCGAGGAAGCGGAAGAGCGCCTGATG
CGGTATTTTCTCCTTACGCATCTGTGCGGTATTTCACACCGCAATGGTGCACTCTCAGTACAATCTGCTC
TGATGCCGCATAGTTAAGCCAGTATACACTCCGCTATCGCTACGTGACTGGGTCATGGCTGCGCCCCGAC
ACCCGCCAACACCCGCTGACGCGCCCTGACGGGCTTGTCTGCTCCCGGCATCCGCTTACAGACAAGCTGT
GACCGTCTCCGGGAGCTGCATGTGTCAGAGGTTTTCACCGTCATCACCGAAACGCGCGAGGCAGCTGCGG
TAAAGCTCATCAGCGTGGTCGTGAAGCGATTCACAGATGTCTGCCTGTTCATCCGCGTCCAGCTCGTTGA
GTTTCTCCAGAAGCGTTAATGTCTGGCTTCTGATAAAGCGGGCCATGTTAAGGGCGGTTTTTTCCTGTTT
GGTCACTGATGCCTCCGTGTAAGGGGGATTTCTGTTCATGGGGGTAATGATACCGATGAAACGAGAGAGG
ATGCTCACGATACGGGTTACTGATGATGAACATGCCCGGTTACTGGAACGTTGTGAGGGTAAACAACTGG
CGGTATGGATGCGGCGGGACCAGAGAAAAATCACTCAGGGTCAATGCCAGCGCTTCGTTAATACAGATGT
AGGTGTTCCACAGGGTAGCCAGCAGCATCCTGCGATGCAGATCCGGAACATAATGGTGCAGGGCGCTGAC
TTCCGCGTTTCCAGACTTTACGAAACACGGAAACCGAAGACCATTCATGTTGTTGCTCAGGTCGCAGACG
TTTTGCAGCAGCAGTCGCTTCACGTTCGCTCGCGTATCGGTGATTCATTCTGCTAACCAGTAAGGCAACC
CCGCCAGCCTAGCCGGGTCCTCAACGACAGGAGCACGATCATGCGCACCCGTGGCCAGGACCCAACGCTG
CCCGAGATCTCGATCCCGCGAAATTAATACGACTCACTATAGGGAGACCACAACGGTTTCCCTCTAGAAA
TAATTTTGTTTAACTTTAAGAAGGAGATATACATATGGCTCTTAACACACCACAAATTACGCCGACAAAA
AAGATAACAGTGAGGGCAATCGGCGAGGAACTGCCGCGTGGTGATTACCAACGTTGCCCGCAATGTGACA
TGCTGTTTAGCCTGCCCGAGATAAATTCTCATCAAAGTGCCTATTGTCCGCGCTGTCAGGCAAAAATTCG
TGACGGGCGCGACTGGTCGCTAACGCGCCTGGCGGCAATGGCCTTCACCATGCTGTTGCTTATGCCGTTT
GCCTGGGGCGAACCGCTGTTGCATATCTGGCTGTTAGGCATTCGTATTGACGCCAACGTTATGCAAGGCA
TCTGGCAAATGACCAAACAGGGCGATGCGATAACGGGGTCGATGGTCTTTTTCTGCGTTATTGGTGCCCC
GCTCATTCTGGTGACCTCCATAGCTTATTTATGGTTTGGTAACCGACTGGGAATGAATTTACGTCCGGTA
CTGCTGATGCTTGAGCGACTTAAAGAGTGGGTAATGCTCGATATCTACCTGGTCGGCATTGGCGTTGCTT
CTATAAAGGTACAGGATTATGCCCATATCCAGGCTGGTGTCGGCTTGTTCTCTTTTGTGGCGTTGGTGAT
TTTAACGACGGTGACGTTGTCACATCTTAATGTCGAAGAACTGTGGGAGCGATTTTATCCGCAGCGCCCC
GCTACGCGTAGGGACGAGAAACTTCGTGTCTGCCTAGGGTGCCATTTTACCGGCTATCCAGATCAGCGTG
GTCGCTGCCCGCGTTGCCATATCCCGCTACGCCTGCGTCGCCGTCATAGTCTGCAAAAATGCTGGGCGGC
GCTGTTAGCGTCAATCGTTTTATTGTTACCTGCCAACCTGTTGCCTATTTCTATCATTTATCTGAACGGA
GGACGGCAGGAAGATACAATTCTTTCCGGAATTATGTCGCTGGCAAGTAGCAACATTGCGGTTGCAGGAA
TCGTGTTTATCGCCAGTATTCTGGTCCCGTTTACTAAAGTGATCGTCATGTTCACTTTACTGTTGAGCAT
TCATTTTAAATGCCAGCAAGGTTTACGCACACGCATTCTGTTACTGCGGATGGTGACCTGGATTGGTCGC
TGGTCGATGCTCGACCTGTTTGTCATATCTTTAACCATGTCGCTGATTAATCGCGATCAGATCCTCGCTT
TTACTATGGGACCGGCTGCGTTTTATTTCGGCGCAGCGGTAATTTTGACTATTCTTGCTGTGGAATGGCT
GGACAGCCGCTTACTTTGGGATGCACATGAGTCAGGAAACGCCCGCTTCGACGACTGAAGCGCAGATTAA
AAATAAACGCCGTATCTCACCTTTCTGGCTGCTGCCGTTCATCGCGCTAATGATTGCCAGTTGGCTGATT
TGGGACAGTTATCAGGACCGGGGTAATACCGTCACCATCGACTTTATGTCGGCGGATGGTATTGTTCCAG
GCCGTACGCCTGTTCGTTATCAGGGCGTTGAAGTCGGAACAGTGCAGGATATCAGCCTCAGCGACGATCT
TCGTAAGATTGAAGTCAAGGTCAGCATCAAGTCCGATATGAAAGATGCGCTGCGCGAAGAGACTCAGTTC
TGGCTGGTGACGCCAAAAGCATCGTTGGCAGGTGTCTCCGGGCTGGACGCCCTCGTCGGTGGGAACTATA
TCGGCATGATGCCGGGTAAAGGTAAAGAGCAGGATCACTTTGTCGCACTCGATACCCAACCGAAATATCG
GCTGGACAATGGCGATCTGATGATCCACCTGCAAGCCCCCGATCTCGGTTCGCTGAACAGCGGTTCATTG
GTCTATTTCCGCAAGATCCCGGTGGGAAAAGTCTACGACTATGCCATCAATCCCAACAAGCAAGGCGTGG
TGATTGATGTCCTGATCGAGCGGCGTTTTACCGATCTGGTGAAAAAAGGTAGCCGTTTCTGGAACGTTTC
CGGCGTTGATGCCAACGTCAGTATCAGTGGCGCGAAGGTGAAACTGGAAAGCCTGGCGGCACTGGTTAAC
GGTGCGATTGCCTTCGATTCACCAGAAGAGTCGAAACCTGCCGAGGCGGAAGATACCTTTGGTCTGTATG
AAGATCTGGCCCACAGCCAGCGTGGCGTAATAATAAAACTGGAACTGCCGAGTGGGGCCGGATTAACCGC
CGACTCGACGCCGTTAATGTATCAGGGGCTGGAAGTCGGACAGCTGACTAAACTGGATTTAAATCCTGGT
GGTAAAGTCACAGGGGAAATGACCGTTGATCCCAGCGTCGTTACCCTGCTTCGTGAAAATACCCGCATCG
AATTACGCAACCCGAAATTATCCCTTAGCGATGCTAATCTCAGCGCCCTGCTGACCGGCAAAACCTTCGA
GCTGGTGCCCGGCGATGGCGAGCCACGCAAAGAGTTCGTTGTTGTGCCAGGCGAAAAAGCACTGCTGCAT
GAACCTGATGTTCTGACGCTGACCCTGACCGCGCCGGAAAGTTACGGTATTGATGCGGGTCAGCCGCTCA
TTCTTCACGGCGTGCAGGTAGGCCAGGTTATCGATCGTAAACTCACCAGCAAAGGCGTCACCTTTACCGT
CGCCATCGAGCCTCAGCATCGCGAACTGGTAAAAGGCGATAGCAAATTTGTCGTCAACAGCCGTGTCGAT
GTGAAGGTGGGGCTGGATGGCGTTGAGTTTCTCGGTGCCAGCGCCTCAGAATGGATCAATGGCGGGATAC
GTATTCTGCCGGGCGATAAAGGTGAGATGAAAGCCAGCTATCCACTGTATGCCAATTTGGAAAAAGCGCT
GGAGAACAGCCTTAGCGATTTACCCACCACAGGCGGGCAGATTACGCTTCACGCTTTCGATGCCGGAAAA
CTGGCGGTCGGGATGCCAATTCGCTATCTCGGTATTGATATCGGGCAAATCCAGACGCTGGATCTGATTA
CCGCACGCAATGAAGTACAGGCAAAGGCGGTACTTTACCCGGAATATGTCCAGACCTTTGCTCGCGGTGG
TACGCGCTTCTCAGTGGTCACACCGCAAATTTCGGCAGCTGGCGTTGAGCATCTTGATACTATCCTCCAG
CCGTATATCAACGTCGAACCAGGCCGGGGCAATCCTCGCCGCGACTTTGAATTACAAGAGGCCACCATTA
CTGATTCGCGTTACCTGGATGGCTTAAGCATTATTGTTGAAGCGCCGGAAGCCGGTTCGTTAGGCATCGG
TACGCCTGTGCTGTTCCGTGGTCTGGAAGTCGGTACGGTTACAGGAATGACGCTGGGGACATTGTCAGAT
CGCGTGATGATTGCGATGCGCATCAGTAAACGCTATCAACACCTGGTGCGTAACAATTCCGTGTTCTGGT
TGGCATCGGGTTACAGTCTGGACTTTGGTCTGACGGGCGGCGTAGTGAAAACCGGCACCTTTAACCAGTT
TATCCGTGGCGGCATCGCCTTCGCCACGCCTCCGGGTACGCCACTGGCACCGAAAGCCCAGGAAGGCAAA
CACTTCCTGTTGCAGGAAAGTGAACCGAAAGAGTGGCGTGAATGGGGAACTGCGCTTCCCAAATAATGCC
CACCTCGAGCAGATCCGGCTGCTAACAAAGCCCGAAAGGAAGCTGAGTTGGCTGCTGCCACCGCTGAGCA
ATAACTAGCATAACCCCTTGGGGCCTCTAAACGGGTCTTGAGGGGTTTTTTGCTGAAAGGAGGAACTATA
TCCGGATAATTCTTGAAGACGAAAGGGCCTCGTGATACGCCTATTTTTATAGGTTAATGTCATGATAATA
ATGGTTTCTTAGACGTCAGGTGGCACTTTTCGGGGAAATGTGCGCGGAACCCCTATTTGTTTATTTTTCT
AAATACATTCAAATATGTATCCGCTCATGAGACAATAACCCTGATAAATGCTTCAATAATATTGAAAAAG
GAAGAGTATGAGTATTCAACATTTCCGTGTCGCCCTTATTCCCTTTTTTGCGGCATTTTGCCTTCCTGTT
TTTGCTCACCCAGAAACGCTGGTGAAAGTAAAAGATGCTGAAGATCAGTTGGGTGCACGAGTGGGTTACA
TCGAACTGGATCTCAACAGCGGTAAGATCCTTGAGAGTTTTCGCCCCGAAGAACGTTTTCCAATGATGAG
CACTTTTAAAGTTCTGCTATGTGGCGCGGTATTATCCCGTGTTGACGCCGGGCAAGAGCAACTCGGTCGC
CGCATACACTATTCTCAGAATGACTTGGTTGAGTACTCACCAGTCACAGAAAAGCATCTTACGGATGGCA
TGACAGTAAGAGAATTATGCAGTGCTGCCATAACCATGAGTGATAACACTGCGGCCAACTTACTTCTGAC
AACGATCGGAGGACCGAAGGAGCTAACCGCTTTTTTGCACAACATGGGGGATCATGTAACTCGCCTTGAT
CGTTGGGAACCGGAGCTGAATGAAGCCATACCAAACGACGAGCGTGACACCACGATGCCTGCAGCAATGG
CAACAACGTTGCGCAAACTATTAACTGGCGAACTACTTACTCTAGCTTCCCGGCAACAATTAATAGACTG
GATGGAGGCGGATAAAGTTGCAGGACCACTTCTGCGCTCGGCCCTTCCGGCTGGCTGGTTTATTGCTGAT
AAATCTGGAGCCGGTGAGCGTGGGTCTCGCGGTATCATTGCAGCACTGGGGCCAGATGGTAAGCCCTCCC
GTATCGTAGTTATCTACACGACGGGGAGTCAGGCAACTATGGATGAACGAAATAGACAGATCGCTGAGAT
AGGTGCCTCACTGATTAAGCATTGGTAACTGTCAGACCAAGTTTACTCATATATACTTTAGATTGATTTA
AAACTTCATTTTTAATTTAAAAGGATCTAGGTGAAGATCCTTTTTGATAATCTCATGACCAAAATCCCTT
AACGTGAGTTTTCGTTCCACTGAGCGTCAGACCCCGTAGAAAAGATCAAAGGATCTTCTTGAGATCCTTT
TTTTCTGCGCGTAATCTGCTGCTTGCAAACAAAAAAACCACCGCTACCAGCGGTGGTTTGTTTGCCGGAT
CAAGAGCTACCAACTCTTTTTCCGAAGGTAACTGGCTTCAGCAGAGCGCAGATACCAAATACTGTCCTT
Features (pLannotate 1.2.2; 12 found; start..end, strand, type, name):
    624..763     -  misc_feature   bom: basis of mobility region from pBR322
    865..1056    -  CDS            rop: Rop protein, which maintains plasmids at low copy number; rop
   1073..1453    +  CDS            YPB1_ECOLX: Protein predicted: Swiss-Prot protein existence level 4. From Escherichia coli.
   1565..1583    +  promoter       T7 promoter: promoter for bacteriophage T7 RNA polymerase
   1615..1637    +  RBS            RBS: efficient ribosome binding site from bacteriophage T7 gene 10 (Olins and Rangwala, 1989)
   1645..2925    +  CDS            yebS: YEBS_ECOLI - Experimental evidence at protein level: Swiss-Prot protein existence level 1. Component of a transport pathway that contributes to membrane integrity. From Escherichia coli (strain K12).
   2897..5173    +  CDS            yebT (fragment): YEBT_ECOLI - Experimental evidence at protein level: Swiss-Prot protein existence level 1. Component of a transport pathway that contributes to membrane integrity (PubMed:27795327). May directly span the intermembrane space, facilitating the transport of substrates across the periplasm (Probable). From Escherichia coli (strain K12).
   5198..5247    +  CDS            SET1 (fragment): solubility-enhancement tag derived from T7 phage gene 10B
   5255..5302    +  terminator     T7 terminator: transcription terminator for bacteriophage T7 RNA polymerase
   5433..5537    +  promoter       AmpR promoter: bla
   5538..6398    +  CDS            AmpR: β-lactamase; bla; confers resistance to ampicillin, carbenicillin, and related antibiotics
   6569..438     +  rep_origin     ori (across the origin): high-copy-number ColE1/pMB1/pBR322/pUC origin of replication
