[The description below was written by a language model from this plasmid's Addgene catalogue record and pLannotate feature annotations shown in this document.]
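Description:
pBEL2120 is a bacterial expression plasmid built on the Novagen pET17b backbone and carrying the E. coli letAB operon (also known as yebST) with an internal deletion in LetB. It is propagated in E. coli through a ColE1/pMB1-type origin of replication and selected with ampicillin via the β-lactamase (AmpR) gene under its native bla promoter. The catalogue lists it as high copy. The annotated sequence of about 6.7 kb also contains the pBR322-derived bom mobility region and a rop gene, an element normally associated with copy-number restraint.

The insert sits downstream of a T7 promoter and the efficient bacteriophage T7 gene 10 ribosome binding site, and is followed by a T7 terminator. The letA (yebS) coding sequence comes first, and the annotated start of letB (yebT) slightly overlaps its end, consistent with an operon-style arrangement. LetB is annotated only as a fragment, which fits the recorded mutation LetB(Δ516-633), described as removal of Ring 5. The feature annotations describe both proteins as components of a transport pathway that contributes to membrane integrity, with LetB possibly spanning the periplasm to move substrates between the membranes. A short fragment annotated as a T7 gene 10B-derived solubility tag lies between letB and the terminator. It is probably residual vector sequence, and the record does not indicate any intended tag on either protein.

The stated purpose is genetic complementation of LetAB with the ΔRing 5 LetB mutant, testing whether a LetB variant lacking this ring can restore LetAB function. The record does not give the complementation strain or the assay conditions.
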