Addgene plasmid #170397: pBEL2120
Purpose: Plasmid for genetic complementation of LetAB with ΔRing 5 LetB mutant
Depositing lab: Gira Bhabha & Damian Ekiert. Depositing organization: NYU Grossman School of Medicine. Publication: Role of Ring6 in the Function of the E. coli MCE Protein LetB. Vieni C, Coudray N, Isom GL, Bhabha G, Ekiert DC. J Mol Biol. 2022 Jan 22;434(7):167463. doi: 10.1016/j.jmb.2022.167463. PubMed 35077766.
Backbone
  Vector backbone: pET17b
  Backbone manufacturer: Novagen
  Backbone size w/o insert (bp): 3174
  Vector type: Bacterial Expression
Growth in bacteria
  Bacterial resistance: Ampicillin, 100 μg/mL
  Growth temperature: 37°C
  Growth strain: DH5alpha
  Copy number: High Copy
Gene/Insert
  Gene/Insert name: LetAB (alt name: yebST)
  Species: E. coli
  Mutation: LetA-LetB(Δ516-633)
  Entrez Gene: letB (a.k.a. b1834, ECK1833, yebT); letA (a.k.a. b1833, ECK1832, yebS)
Terms and licenses: Academic/Nonprofit Terms; Industry Terms: Not Available to Industry
How to cite: pBEL2120 was a gift from Gira Bhabha & Damian Ekiert (Addgene plasmid # 170397 ; http://n2t.net/addgene:170397 ; RRID:Addgene_170397)
